LOCUS       Exported 5895 bp ds-DNA circular SYN 12-MAY-2021
DEFINITION  Express the membrane targeted Y-GECO1 in neurons.
ACCESSION   .
VERSION     .
KEYWORDS    AAV-hSyn-Lyn-Y-GECO1
SOURCE      synthetic DNA construct
  ORGANISM  synthetic DNA construct
REFERENCE   1 (bases 1 to 5895)
  AUTHORS   Zhao Y, Abdelfattah AS, Zhao Y, Ruangkittisakul A, Ballanyi K,
            Campbell RE, Harrison DJ
  TITLE     Microfluidic cell sorter-aided directed evolution of a protein-based
            calcium ion indicator with an inverted fluorescent response.
  JOURNAL   Integr Biol (Camb). 2014 May 19.
  PUBMED    24840546
REFERENCE   2 (bases 1 to 5895)
  AUTHORS   .
  TITLE     Direct Submission
  JOURNAL   Exported May 12, 2021 from SnapGene Server 1.1.58
            http://www.snapgene.com
FEATURES             Location/Qualifiers
     source          1..5895
                     /organism="synthetic DNA construct"
                     /mol_type="other DNA"
     primer_bind     95..112
                     /label=L4440
                     /note="L4440 vector, forward primer"
     protein_bind    229..250
                     /label=CAP binding site
                     /bound_moiety="E. coli catabolite activator protein"
                     /note="CAP binding activates transcription in the presence
                     of cAMP."
     promoter        265..295
                     /label=lac promoter
                     /note="promoter for the E. coli lac operon"
     protein_bind    303..319
                     /label=lac operator
                     /bound_moiety="lac repressor encoded by lacI"
                     /note="The lac repressor binds to the lac operator to
                     inhibit transcription in E. coli. This inhibition can be
                     relieved by adding lactose or
                     isopropyl-beta-D-thiogalactopyranoside (IPTG)."
     primer_bind     308..330
                     /label=M13/pUC Reverse
                     /note="In lacZ gene"
     primer_bind     327..343
                     /label=M13 rev
                     /note="common sequencing primer, one of multiple similar
                     variants"
     primer_bind     327..343
                     /label=M13 Reverse
                     /note="In lacZ gene. Also called M13-rev"
     repeat_region   381..510
                     /label=AAV2 ITR
     promoter        592..1038
                     /label=hSyn promoter
                     /note="human synapsin I promoter; confers neuron-specific
                     expression (Kugler et al., 2003)"
     regulatory      1055..1064
                     /regulatory_class="other"
                     /note="vertebrate consensus sequence for strong initiation
                     of translation (Kozak, 1987)"
     CDS             2152..2166
                     /codon_start=1
                     /product="enterokinase recognition and cleavage site"
                     /label=enterokinase site
                     /translation="DDDDK"
     misc_feature    2405..2993
                     /label=WPRE
                     /note="woodchuck hepatitis virus posttranscriptional
                     regulatory element"
     primer_bind     complement(2458..2478)
                     /label=WPRE-R
                     /note="WPRE, reverse primer"
     CDS             complement(2876..2887)
                     /codon_start=1
                     /product="Factor Xa recognition and cleavage site"
                     /label=Factor Xa site
                     /translation="IEGR"
     primer_bind     complement(2996..3012)
                     /label=KS primer
                     /note="common sequencing primer, one of multiple similar
                     variants"
     primer_bind     complement(2997..3013)
                     /label=pBluescriptKS
                     /note="For pBluescript vector"
     polyA_signal    3042..3163
                     /label=SV40 poly(A) signal
                     /note="SV40 polyadenylation signal"
     primer_bind     complement(3053..3072)
                     /label=EBV-rev
                     /note="SV40 polyA terminator, reverse primer"
     primer_bind     3107..3126
                     /label=SV40pA-R
                     /note="SV40 polyA, reverse primer"
     repeat_region   3325..3454
                     /label=AAV2 ITR
     primer_bind     complement(3473..3490)
                     /label=M13 Forward
                     /note="In lacZ gene. Also called M13-F20 or M13 (-21)
                     Forward"
     primer_bind     complement(3473..3489)
                     /label=M13 fwd
                     /note="common sequencing primer, one of multiple similar
                     variants"
     primer_bind     complement(3482..3504)
                     /label=M13/pUC Forward
                     /note="In lacZ gene"
     rep_origin      3631..4086
                     /direction=RIGHT
                     /label=f1 ori
                     /note="f1 bacteriophage origin of replication; arrow
                     indicates direction of (+) strand synthesis"
     primer_bind     complement(3718..3737)
                     /label=F1ori-R
                     /note="F1 origin, reverse primer"
     primer_bind     3928..3949
                     /label=F1ori-F
                     /note="F1 origin, forward primer"
     promoter        4112..4216
                     /gene="bla"
                     /label=AmpR promoter
     CDS             4217..5077
                     /codon_start=1
                     /gene="bla"
                     /product="beta-lactamase"
                     /label=AmpR
                     /note="confers resistance to ampicillin, carbenicillin, and
                     related antibiotics"
                     /translation="MSIQHFRVALIPFFAAFCLPVFAHPETLVKVKDAEDQLGARVGYI
                     ELDLNSGKILESFRPEERFPMMSTFKVLLCGAVLSRIDAGQEQLGRRIHYSQNDLVEYS
                     PVTEKHLTDGMTVRELCSAAITMSDNTAANLLLTTIGGPKELTAFLHNMGDHVTRLDRW
                     EPELNEAIPNDERDTTMPVAMATTLRKLLTGELLTLASRQQLIDWMEADKVAGPLLRSA
                     LPAGWFIADKSGAGERGSRGIIAALGPDGKPSRIVVIYTTGSQATMDERNRQIAEIGAS
                     LIKHW"
     primer_bind     complement(4435..4454)
                     /label=Amp-R
                     /note="Ampicillin resistance gene, reverse primer"
     rep_origin      5248..5836
                     /direction=RIGHT
                     /label=ori
                     /note="high-copy-number ColE1/pMB1/pBR322/pUC origin of
                     replication"
     primer_bind     5737..5756
                     /label=pBR322ori-F
                     /note="pBR322 origin, forward primer"
ORIGIN
        1 gttctttcct gcgttatccc ctgattctgt ggataaccgt attaccgcct ttgagtgagc
       61 tgataccgct cgccgcagcc gaacgaccga gcgcagcgag tcagtgagcg aggaagcgga
      121 agagcgccca atacgcaaac cgcctctccc cgcgcgttgg ccgattcatt aatgcagctg
      181 gcacgacagg tttcccgact ggaaagcggg cagtgagcgc aacgcaatta atgtgagtta
      241 gctcactcat taggcacccc aggctttaca ctttatgctt ccggctcgta tgttgtgtgg
      301 aattgtgagc ggataacaat ttcacacagg aaacagctat gaccatgatt acgccagatt
      361 taattaaggc cttaattagg ctgcgcgctc gctcgctcac tgaggccgcc cgggcaaagc
      421 ccgggcgtcg ggcgaccttt ggtcgcccgg cctcagtgag cgagcgagcg cgcagagagg
      481 gagtggccaa ctccatcact aggggttcct tgtagttaat gattaacccg ccatgctact
      541 tatctacgta gccatgctct aggaagatct ctgcagaggg ccctgcgtat gagtgcaagt
      601 gggttttagg accaggatga ggcggggtgg gggtgcctac ctgacgaccg accccaccca
      661 ctggacaagc acccaacccc cattccccaa attgcgcatc ccctatcaga gagggggagg
      721 ggaaacagga tgcggcgagg cgcgtgcgca ctgccagctt cagcaccgcg gacagtgcct
      781 tcgcccccgc ctggcggcgc gcgccaccgc cgcctcagca ctgaaggcgc gctgacgtca
      841 ctcgccggtc ccccgcaaac tccccttccc ggccaccttg gtcgcgtccg cgccgccgcc
      901 ggcccagccg gaccgcacca cgcgaggcgc gagatagggg ggcacgggcg cgaccatctg
      961 cgctgcggcg ccggcgactc agcgctgcct cagtctgcgg tgggcagcgg aggagtcgtg
     1021 tcgtgcctga gagcgcagtc gaattcgggg atccgccacc atgggatgta taaagagtaa
     1081 aagaaaagat aacttaaatg atgacgaaga tgataaggat ctcgccacaa tggccgactc
     1141 atcacgtcgt aagtggaata agacacacgc agtcagagct ataggccggc tgagctcact
     1201 cgagggttat agtaccgaga aaattgtgcc tgttccaaag caagggatat taaaaggaaa
     1261 ggtcagcatg tacctattgc tgaaggatgg cggtcgttat cattgccagt ttgatacggt
     1321 atataaagct aaatcagtgc cctccaagat gccaggacgg cattttatac agcataagct
     1381 ccttagggag gaccgctctg atgctaaaaa ccataaatgg caattaacag aacatgcaat
     1441 cgcaggcatg gacgagctgt acaagggagg tacaggcggg agtatggtga gcaagggcga
     1501 ggggcaatcg aagcatgggc taaaggagga gatgacggtg aagtaccaca tggaaggttg
     1561 cgttaatggt cacaaatttg tcattactgg agagggcatt ggaaaccctt ttaagggtaa
     1621 gcaaactgca aatttgtgtg tgatagaagg aggcccgctg ccgttctcgg aggacatttt
     1681 aagtccgggt tttaaatatg gtgaccggat tttcacagag tacccacagg atattgtaga
     1741 ttacttcaag aactcatgtc cagagggcta tacgtgggaa aggagcttct tctatgagga
     1801 cggagcggtc tgtcgatgca acgcggacat aacagtctct gaaaaggaga actgcatcta
     1861 tcacaaaagt atcttctatg gggtgaattt tcccgccgac ggccccgtaa tgaagaaaat
     1921 gaccactaat tgggaagctg acacgcgtga ccaactgact gaagagcaga tcgcagaatt
     1981 taaagaggct ttctccctat ttgacaagga cggggatggg acgatgacaa ccgaggagct
     2041 ggggacggtg ctgcggtctc tggggcagaa cccctcagaa gcagagctgc gggacatgat
     2101 caatgaagta gatgccgacg gtgacggcac aatcggcttc cctgagttcc tgacgatgat
     2161 gacaagaaaa atgaatgaca cggacagtga agaggaaatt agagaagcgt tccgtgtgtt
     2221 tgataaggac ggcaatggct acatcggcgc agcagagctt cgccacgtga tgacaaacct
     2281 tggagagaag ttaacagatg aagagtttga tgaaatgatc agggtagcag actccgacgg
     2341 ggatggtcag gtaaactacg aagagtttgt acaaatgatg acagcaaagt gaaagcttat
     2401 cgataatcaa cctctggatt acaaaatttg tgaaagattg actggtattc ttaactatgt
     2461 tgctcctttt acgctatgtg gatacgctgc tttaatgcct ttgtatcatg ctattgcttc
     2521 ccgtatggct ttcattttct cctccttgta taaatcctgg ttgctgtctc tttatgagga
     2581 gttgtggccc gttgtcaggc aacgtggcgt ggtgtgcact gtgtttgctg acgcaacccc
     2641 cactggttgg ggcattgcca ccacctgtca gctcctttcc gggactttcg ctttccccct
     2701 ccctattgcc acggcggaac tcatcgccgc ctgccttgcc cgctgctgga caggggctcg
     2761 gctgttgggc actgacaatt ccgtggtgtt gtcggggaaa tcatcgtcct ttccttggct
     2821 gctcgcctgt gttgccacct ggattctgcg cgggacgtcc ttctgctacg tcccttcggc
     2881 cctcaatcca gcggaccttc cttcccgcgg cctgctgccg gctctgcggc ctcttccgcg
     2941 tcttcgcctt cgccctcaga cgagtcggat ctccctttgg gccgcctccc cgcatcgata
     3001 ccgtcgacct cgacccgggc ggccgcttcg agcagacatg ataagataca ttgatgagtt
     3061 tggacaaacc acaactagaa tgcagtgaaa aaaatgcttt atttgtgaaa tttgtgatgc
     3121 tattgcttta tttgtaacca ttataagctg caataaacaa gttaacaaca acaattgcat
     3181 tcattttatg tttcaggttc agggggagat gtgggaggtt ttttaaagca agtaaaacct
     3241 ctacaaatgt ggtaaaatcg ataaggatct tcctagagca tggctacgta gataagtagc
     3301 atggcgggtt aatcattaac tacaaggaac ccctagtgat ggagttggcc actccctctc
     3361 tgcgcgctcg ctcgctcact gaggccgggc gaccaaaggt cgcccgacgc ccgggctttg
     3421 cccgggcggc ctcagtgagc gagcgagcgc gcagccttaa ttaacctaat tcactggccg
     3481 tcgttttaca acgtcgtgac tgggaaaacc ctggcgttac ccaacttaat cgccttgcag
     3541 cacatccccc tttcgccagc tggcgtaata gcgaagaggc ccgcaccgat cgcccttccc
     3601 aacagttgcg cagcctgaat ggcgaatggg nnnnnnnnnn nnnnnnnnnn nnnnnnnnnn
     3661 nnnnnnnnnn nnnnnnnnnn nnnnnnnnnn nnnnnnnnnn nnnnnnnnnn nnnnnnnnnn
     3721 nnnnnnnnnn nnnnnnnnnn nnnnnnnnnn nnnncnnnnn nnnnnnnnnn nnnnnnnnnn
     3781 nnnnnnnnnn nnnnnnnnnn nnnnnnnnnn nnnnnnnnnn nnnnnnnnnn nnnnnnnnnn
     3841 nnnnnnannn nnnnnnnnnn nnnnnnnnnn nnnnnnnnnn nnnnnnnnnn nnnnnncctt
     3901 tgacgttgga gtccacgttc tttaatagtg gactcttgtt ccaaactgga acaacactca
     3961 accctatctc ggtctattct tttgatttat aagggatttt gccgatttcg gcctattggt
     4021 taaaaaatga gctgatttaa caaaaattta acgcgaattt taacaaaata ttaacgctta
     4081 caatttaggt ggcacttttc ggggaaatgt gcgcggaacc cctatttgtt tatttttcta
     4141 aatacattca aatatgtatc cgctcatgag acaataaccc tgataaatgc ttcaataata
     4201 ttgaaaaagg aagagtatga gtattcaaca tttccgtgtc gcccttattc ccttttttgc
     4261 ggcattttgc cttcctgttt ttgctcaccc agaaacgctg gtgaaagtaa aagatgctga
     4321 agatcagttg ggtgcacgag tgggttacat cgaactggat ctcaacagcg gtaagatcct
     4381 tgagagtttt cgccccgaag aacgttttcc aatgatgagc acttttaaag ttctgctatg
     4441 tggcgcggta ttatcccgta ttgacgccgg gcaagagcaa ctcggtcgcc gcatacacta
     4501 ttctcagaat gacttggttg agtactcacc agtcacagaa aagcatctta cggatggcat
     4561 gacagtaaga gaattatgca gtgctgccat aaccatgagt gataacactg cggccaactt
     4621 acttctgaca acgatcggag gaccgaagga gctaaccgct tttttgcaca acatggggga
     4681 tcatgtaact cgccttgatc gttgggaacc ggagctgaat gaagccatac caaacgacga
     4741 gcgtgacacc acgatgcctg tagcaatggc aacaacgttg cgcaaactat taactggcga
     4801 actacttact ctagcttccc ggcaacaatt aatagactgg atggaggcgg ataaagttgc
     4861 aggaccactt ctgcgctcgg cccttccggc tggctggttt attgctgata aatctggagc
     4921 cggtgagcgt gggtctcgcg gtatcattgc agcactgggg ccagatggta agccctcccg
     4981 tatcgtagtt atctacacga cggggagtca ggcaactatg gatgaacgaa atagacagat
     5041 cgctgagata ggtgcctcac tgattaagca ttggtaactg tcagaccaag tttactcata
     5101 tatactttag attgatttaa aacttcattt ttaatttaaa aggatctagg tgaagatcct
     5161 ttttgataat ctcatgacca aaatccctta acgtgagttt tcgttccact gagcgtcaga
     5221 ccccgtagaa aagatcaaag gatcttcttg agatcctttt tttctgcgcg taatctgctg
     5281 cttgcaaaca aaaaaaccac cgctaccagc ggtggtttgt ttgccggatc aagagctacc
     5341 aactcttttt ccgaaggtaa ctggcttcag cagagcgcag ataccaaata ctgttcttct
     5401 agtgtagccg tagttaggcc accacttcaa gaactctgta gcaccgccta catacctcgc
     5461 tctgctaatc ctgttaccag tggctgctgc cagtggcgat aagtcgtgtc ttaccgggtt
     5521 ggactcaaga cgatagttac cggataaggc gcagcggtcg ggctgaacgg ggggttcgtg
     5581 cacacagccc agcttggagc gaacgaccta caccgaactg agatacctac agcgtgagct
     5641 atgagaaagc gccacgcttc ccgaagggag aaaggcggac aggtatccgg taagcggcag
     5701 ggtcggaaca ggagagcgca cgagggagct tccaggggga aacgcctggt atctttatag
     5761 tcctgtcggg tttcgccacc tctgacttga gcgtcgattt ttgtgatgct cgtcaggggg
     5821 gcggagccta tggaaaaacg ccagcaacgc ggccttttta cggttcctgg ccttttgctg
     5881 gccttttgct cacat
//
