[The description below was written by a language model from this plasmid's Addgene catalogue record and the feature table of its GenBank file.]
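Description:
AAV-hSyn-Lyn-Y-GECO1 is a 5.9 kb adeno-associated virus transfer plasmid for expressing a membrane-targeted, genetically encoded calcium indicator in neurons. The bacterial portion derives from a pUC/pBluescript-type backbone. It carries a high-copy ColE1/pMB1-family origin, an f1 phage origin, residual lac promoter/operator sequence, and a beta-lactamase gene for ampicillin selection. The record lists a recombination-deficient growth strain, a common choice for plasmids carrying repeat-rich ITRs.

The expression cassette lies between two AAV2 inverted terminal repeats, which are the cis elements needed for replication and packaging of the intervening DNA into AAV particles when rep, cap and helper functions are supplied in trans. Within the ITRs, the human synapsin I promoter restricts expression to neurons and is followed by a Kozak consensus sequence. The roughly 1.3 kb synthetic insert was cloned between BamHI and HindIII sites that both remain intact. It encodes Y-GECO1.0, a yellow fluorescent calcium indicator with an inverted response, meaning that fluorescence decreases rather than increases as calcium rises. The construct name and stated purpose indicate a Lyn-derived membrane-targeting motif that directs the sensor to the membrane. The feature table does not annotate the indicator coding sequence or the Lyn tag as such, marking only a short enterokinase site within that region. Downstream, a WPRE enhances transcript stability and expression, and an SV40 polyadenylation signal terminates the message.

The plasmid is suited to producing recombinant AAV, or to direct transfection, for imaging calcium dynamics near the membrane in neurons.
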