Addgene plasmid #58200: AAV-hSyn-Lyn-Y-GECO1
Purpose: Express the membrane targeted Y-GECO1 in neurons
Depositing lab: Robert Campbell. Depositing organization: University of Alberta. Publication: Microfluidic cell sorter-aided directed evolution of a protein-based calcium ion indicator with an inverted fluorescent response. Zhao Y, Abdelfattah AS, Zhao Y, Ruangkittisakul A, Ballanyi K, Campbell RE, Harrison DJ. Integr Biol (Camb). 2014 May 19. 10.1039/c4ib00039k PubMed 24840546.
Backbone
  Vector backbone: AAV with hSyn promoter
  Backbone size w/o insert (bp): 4563
  Total vector size (bp): 5895
  Vector type: AAV
Growth in bacteria
  Bacterial resistance: Ampicillin, 100 μg/mL
  Growth temperature: 37°C
  Growth strain: NEB Stable
  Copy number: High Copy
Gene/Insert
  Gene/Insert name: Y-GECO1.0 (alt name: A yellow fluorescent calcium ion indicator with inverted fluorescent response)
  Species: Synthetic
  Insert size (bp): 1332
  GenBank ID: KJ193859
  Promoter: hSyn
  Cloning method: Restriction Enzyme; 5′ cloning site BamHI (not destroyed); 3′ cloning site HindIII (not destroyed)
  Sequencing primers: 5′ GAG GAG TCG TGT CGT GCC; 3′ CATAGCGTAAAAGGAGCAACA
Terms and licenses: Academic/Nonprofit Terms; Industry Terms: Not Available to Industry
How to cite: AAV-hSyn-Lyn-Y-GECO1 was a gift from Robert Campbell (Addgene plasmid # 58200 ; http://n2t.net/addgene:58200 ; RRID:Addgene_58200)
