>Addgene plasmid #58200 | AAV-hSyn-Lyn-Y-GECO1 | depositor partial sequence | sequence record 89441 | AAV-hSyn-Lyn-Y-GECO1 sequence 1332 bps
ATGGGATGTATAAAGAGTAAAAGAAAAGATAACTTAAATGATGACGAAGATGATAAGGATCTCGCCACAA
TGGCCGACTCATCACGTCGTAAGTGGAATAAGACACACGCAGTCAGAGCTATAGGCCGGCTGAGCTCACT
CGAGGGTTATAGTACCGAGAAAATTGTGCCTGTTCCAAAGCAAGGGATATTAAAAGGAAAGGTCAGCATG
TACCTATTGCTGAAGGATGGCGGTCGTTATCATTGCCAGTTTGATACGGTATATAAAGCTAAATCAGTGC
CCTCCAAGATGCCAGGACGGCATTTTATACAGCATAAGCTCCTTAGGGAGGACCGCTCTGATGCTAAAAA
CCATAAATGGCAATTAACAGAACATGCAATCGCAGGCATGGACGAGCTGTACAAGGGAGGTACAGGCGGG
AGTATGGTGAGCAAGGGCGAGGGGCAATCGAAGCATGGGCTAAAGGAGGAGATGACGGTGAAGTACCACA
TGGAAGGTTGCGTTAATGGTCACAAATTTGTCATTACTGGAGAGGGCATTGGAAACCCTTTTAAGGGTAA
GCAAACTGCAAATTTGTGTGTGATAGAAGGAGGCCCGCTGCCGTTCTCGGAGGACATTTTAAGTCCGGGT
TTTAAATATGGTGACCGGATTTTCACAGAGTACCCACAGGATATTGTAGATTACTTCAAGAACTCATGTC
CAGAGGGCTATACGTGGGAAAGGAGCTTCTTCTATGAGGACGGAGCGGTCTGTCGATGCAACGCGGACAT
AACAGTCTCTGAAAAGGAGAACTGCATCTATCACAAAAGTATCTTCTATGGGGTGAATTTTCCCGCCGAC
GGCCCCGTAATGAAGAAAATGACCACTAATTGGGAAGCTGACACGCGTGACCAACTGACTGAAGAGCAGA
TCGCAGAATTTAAAGAGGCTTTCTCCCTATTTGACAAGGACGGGGATGGGACGATGACAACCGAGGAGCT
GGGGACGGTGCTGCGGTCTCTGGGGCAGAACCCCTCAGAAGCAGAGCTGCGGGACATGATCAATGAAGTA
GATGCCGACGGTGACGGCACAATCGGCTTCCCTGAGTTCCTGACGATGATGACAAGAAAAATGAATGACA
CGGACAGTGAAGAGGAAATTAGAGAAGCGTTCCGTGTGTTTGATAAGGACGGCAATGGCTACATCGGCGC
AGCAGAGCTTCGCCACGTGATGACAAACCTTGGAGAGAAGTTAACAGATGAAGAGTTTGATGAAATGATC
AGGGTAGCAGACTCCGACGGGGATGGTCAGGTAAACTACGAAGAGTTTGTACAAATGATGACAGCAAAGT
GA
