>Addgene plasmid #58200 | AAV-hSyn-Lyn-Y-GECO1 | addgene partial sequence | sequence record 92201 | hSyn1pro-F 5'-gcaagtgggttttaggacca-3'
CACCGCGGACAGTGCCTTCGCCCCCGCCTGGCGGCGCGCGCCACCGCCGCCTCAGCACTGAAGGCGCGCT
GACGTCACTCGCCGGTCCCCCGCAAACTCCCCTTCCCGGCCACCTTGGTCGCGTCCGCGCCGCCGCCGGC
CCAGCCGGACCGCACCACGCGAGGCGCGAGATAGGGGGGCACGGGCGCGACCATCTGCGCTGCGGCGCCG
GCGACTCAGCGCTGCCTC
