>Addgene plasmid #58200 | AAV-hSyn-Lyn-Y-GECO1 | addgene partial sequence | sequence record 130777 | WPRE-R 5'-CATAGCGTAAAAGGAGCAACA-3'
ATTTTGTAATCCAGAGGTTGATTATCGATAAGCTTTCACTTTGCTGTCATCATTTGTACAAACTCTTCGT
AGTTTACCTGACCATCCCCGTCGGAGTCTGCTACCCTGATCATTTCATCAAACTCTTCATCTGTTAACTT
CTCTCCAAGGTTTGTCATCACGTGGCGAAGCTCTGCTGCGCCGATGTAGCCATTGCCGTCCTTATCAAAC
ACACGGAACGCTTCTCTAATTTCCTCTTCACTGTCCGTGTCATTCATTTTTCTTGTCATCATCGTCAGGA
ACTCAGGGAAGCCGATTGTGCCGTCACCGTCGGCATCTACTTCATTGATCATGTCCCGCAGCTCTGCTTC
TGAGGGGTTCTGCCCCAGAGACCGCAGCACCGTCCCCAGCTCCTCGGTTGTCATCGTCCCATCCCCGTCC
TTGTCAAATAGGGAGAAAGCCTCTTTAAATTCTGCGATCTGCTCTTCAGTCAGTTGGTCACGCGTGTCAG
CTTCCCAATTAGTGGTCATTTTCTTCATTACGGGGCCGTCGGCGGGAAAATTCACCCCATAGAAGATACT
TTTGTGATAGATGCAGTTCTCCTTTTCAGAGACTGTTATGTCCGCGTTGCATCGACAGACCGCTCCGTCC
TCATAGAAGAAGCTCCTTTCCCACGTATAGCCCTCTGGACATGAGTTCTTGAAGTAATCTACAATATCCT
GTGGGTACTCTGTGAA
